Addgene plasmid #197566: pAcBac1-Ma-Acridone-RS1 (A7)
Purpose: Expression of Methanomethylophilus alvus (Ma) Acridone RS1 (A7) tRNA synthetase/Pyl-tRNA pair for the encoding of Acridone at TAG codons in HEK293 cells
Depositing lab: Ryan Mehl. Depositing organization: Oregon State University. Publication: Generating Efficient Methanomethylophilus alvus Pyrrolysyl-tRNA Synthetases for Structurally Diverse Non-Canonical Amino Acids. Avila-Crump S, Hemshorn ML, Jones CM, Mbengi L, Meyer K, Griffis JA, Jana S, Petrina GE, Pagar VV, Karplus PA, Petersson EJ, Perona JJ, Mehl RA, Cooley RB. ACS Chem Biol. 2022 Dec 16;17(12):3458-3469. doi: 10.1021/acschembio.2c00639. Epub 2022 Nov 16. PubMed 36383641.
Backbone
  Vector backbone: pAcBac1
  Backbone size w/o insert (bp): 9000
  Total vector size (bp): 9849
  Vector type: Mammalian Expression
  Selectable markers: Gentamicin
Growth in bacteria
  Bacterial resistance: Ampicillin, 100 μg/mL
  Growth temperature: 30°C
  Growth strain: NEB Stable
  Copy number: High Copy
Gene/Insert 1
  Gene/Insert name: M. alvus PylRS - Acd RS1 (A7)
  Species: Methanomethylophilus alvus
  Insert size (bp): 834
  Mutation: N166A, V168G, W239C
  Promoter: CMV
  Tag / fusion protein: None
  Cloning method: Restriction Enzyme; 5′ cloning site NheI (not destroyed); 3′ cloning site EcoRI (not destroyed)
  Sequencing primers: 5′ cgcaaatgggcggtaggcgtg
Gene/Insert 2
  Gene/Insert name: M. alvus Pyl-tRNA (6) (4x copies)
  Species: Methanomethylophilus alvus
  Insert size (bp): 69
  Promoter: U6/H1
  Cloning method: Gateway Cloning
  Sequencing primers: 5′ gtagccgaagatgacggtttgtc
Terms and licenses: Academic/Nonprofit Terms; Industry Terms: Not Available to Industry
How to cite: pAcBac1-Ma-Acridone-RS1 (A7) was a gift from Ryan Mehl (Addgene plasmid # 197566 ; http://n2t.net/addgene:197566 ; RRID:Addgene_197566)
