[The description below was written by a language model from this plasmid's Addgene catalogue record and pLannotate feature annotations shown in this document.]
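Description:
pAcBac1-Ma-Acridone-RS1 (A7) is a mammalian expression plasmid of about 9.8 kb, built on the pAcBac1 backbone. It supplies an orthogonal aminoacyl-tRNA synthetase/tRNA pair for genetic code expansion in HEK293 cells. It is propagated in E. coli through a high-copy ColE1/pUC-type origin with ampicillin resistance, and an f1 origin is also present. The backbone keeps its baculovirus transfer architecture: mini-Tn7 left and right ends, a gentamicin acetyltransferase marker with a Pc promoter, and a polyhedrin promoter driving a VSV-G coding sequence with an SV40 polyadenylation signal. In principle these elements allow Tn7 transposition into a bacmid and production of VSV-G-pseudotyped baculovirus for mammalian cell transduction. The record itself only describes expression in HEK293 cells.

The first payload is an 834 bp untagged Methanomethylophilus alvus pyrrolysyl-tRNA synthetase variant carrying the N166A, V168G and W239C substitutions, which was engineered to accept the fluorescent non-canonical amino acid acridone. It was cloned between NheI and EcoRI downstream of the CMV enhancer/promoter and is followed by a WPRE and a bGH polyadenylation signal. The feature table does not annotate the synthetase coding sequence, but the unannotated gap between the T7 promoter and the WPRE matches its expected position. The second payload is the cognate M. alvus Pyl-tRNA (6), listed as four copies under U6/H1 promoters. This agrees with the two annotated U6–H1 RNA polymerase III promoter pairs, placed at separate positions in opposite orientations, although the tRNAs themselves are not annotated. Together the synthetase and suppressor tRNA direct site-specific incorporation of acridone at amber (TAG) codons in a co-expressed target gene.
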