Features (pLannotate 1.2.2; 27 found; start..end, strand, type, name):
     17..257     +  promoter       U6 promoter: RNA polymerase III promoter for human U6 snRNA
    342..436     +  promoter       H1-2O2 promoter: doxycycline-inducible variant of the human H1 RNA promoter (Henriksen et al., 2007)
    542..569     +  rep_origin     f1 ori (fragment): f1 bacteriophage origin of replication; arrow indicates direction of (+) strand synthesis
    589..948     +  CDS            YPR2_ECOLX (fragment): Protein predicted: Swiss-Prot protein existence level 4. From Escherichia coli.
    926..954     +  promoter       Pc promoter: intI1 (promoter lies within the coding sequence); class 1 integron promoter
   1143..1676    +  CDS            GmR: gentamycin acetyltransferase; aacC1; confers resistance to gentamycin
   1743..1967    +  mobile_element Tn7R: mini-Tn7 element (right end of the Tn7 transposon) Tn7
   2035..2086    +  misc_feature   bom (fragment): basis of mobility region from pBR322
   2272..2860    -  rep_origin     ori: high-copy-number ColE1/pMB1/pBR322/pUC origin of replication
   3031..3891    -  CDS            AmpR: β-lactamase; bla; confers resistance to ampicillin, carbenicillin, and related antibiotics
   3892..3996    -  promoter       AmpR promoter: bla
   4022..4476    -  rep_origin     f1 ori (sequence partly withheld): f1 bacteriophage origin of replication; arrow indicates direction of (+) strand synthesis
   4481..4497    -  CDS            lacZα (fragment): LacZα fragment of β-galactosidase; lacZ fragment
   4660..4825    +  mobile_element Tn7L: mini-Tn7 element (left end of the Tn7 transposon) Tn7
   4918..5012    -  promoter       H1-2O2 promoter: doxycycline-inducible variant of the human H1 RNA promoter (Henriksen et al., 2007)
   5097..5337    -  promoter       U6 promoter: RNA polymerase III promoter for human U6 snRNA
   5370..5504    -  polyA_signal   SV40 poly(A) signal: SV40 polyadenylation signal
   5527..5610    -  CDS            large T antigen (fragment): large T antigen from SV40 (simian virus 40)
   5652..7185    -  CDS            VSV-G (fragment) (sequence partly withheld): vesicular stomatitis virus G glycoprotein Indiana strain
   7244..7335    -  promoter       polyhedrin promoter: polh from Autographa californica; promoter for the baculovirus polyhedrin gene
   7430..7809    +  enhancer       CMV enhancer: human cytomegalovirus immediate early enhancer
   7810..8013    +  promoter       CMV promoter: human cytomegalovirus (CMV) immediate early promoter
   8009..8042    +  LTR            5' LTR (truncated) (fragment): truncated 5' long terminal repeat (LTR) from HIV-1
   8058..8076    +  promoter       T7 promoter: promoter for bacteriophage T7 RNA polymerase
   8961..9549    +  misc_feature   WPRE: woodchuck hepatitis virus posttranscriptional regulatory element
   9604..9828    +  polyA_signal   bGH poly(A) signal: bovine growth hormone polyadenylation signal
   9832..2       +  promoter       SV40 promoter (fragment) (across the origin): SV40 enhancer and early promoter
>Addgene plasmid #197566 | pAcBac1-Ma-Acridone-RS1 (A7) | addgene full sequence | sequence record 388228 | Addgene NGS Result
AGATCTCGGGCAGGAAGAGGGCCTATTTCCCATGATTCCTTCATATTTGCATATACGATACAAGGCTGTT
AGAGAGATAATTAGAATTAATTTGACTGTAAACACAAAGATATTAGTACAAAATACGTGACGTAGAAAGT
AATAATTTCTTGGGTAGTTTGCAGTTTTAAAATTATGTTTTAAAATGGACTATCATATGCTTACCGTAAC
TTGAAAGTATTTCGATTTCTTGGCTTTATATATCTTGTGGAAAGGACGAAACACCGGGGGACGGTCCGGC
GACCAGCGGGTCTCTAAAACCTAGCATAGCGGGGTTCGACACCCCGGTCTCTCGTTTTTTAATATTTGCA
TGTCGCTATGTGTTCTGGGAAATCACCATAAACGTGAAATCCCTATCAGTGATAGAGACTTATAAGTTCC
CTATCAGTGATAGAGACACCGGGGGACGGTCCGGCGACCAGCGGGTCTCTAAAACCTAGCATAGCGGGGT
TCGACACCCCGGTCTCTCGTTTTTTCAGCTGGGGCTCTAGGGGGTATCCCCACGCGCCCTGTAGCGGCGC
ATTAAGCGCAAGCCCTGCCATAGCCACTACGGGTACGTAGCCAACCACTAGAACTATAGCTAGAGTCCTG
GGCGAACAAACGATGCTCGCCTTCCAGAAAACCGAGGATGCGAACCACTTCATCCGGGGTCAGCACCACC
GGCAAGCGCCGCGACGGCCGAGGTCTACCGATCTCCTGAAGCAAGGGCAGATCCGTGCACAGCACCTTGC
CGTAGAAGAACAGCAAGGCCGCCAATGCCTGACGATGCGTGGAGACCGAAACCTTGCGCTCGTTCGCCAG
CCAGGACAGAAATGCCTCGACTTCGCTGCTGCCCAAGGTTGCCGGGTGACGCACACCGTGGAAACGGATG
AAGGCACGAACCCAGTTGACATAAGCCTGTTCGGTTCGTAAACTGTAATGCAAGTAGCGTATGCGCTCAC
GCAACTGGTCCAGAACCTTGACCGAACGCAGCGGTGGTAACGGCGCAGTGGCGGTTTTCATGGCTTGTTA
TGACTGTTTTTTTGTACAGTCTATGCCTCGGGCATCCAAGCAGCAAGCGCGTTACGCCGTGGGTCGATGT
TTGATGTTATGGAGCAGCAACGATGTTACGCAGCAGCAACGATGTTACGCAGCAGGGCAGTCGCCCTAAA
ACAAAGTTAGGTGGCTCAAGTATGGGCATCATTCGCACATGTAGGCTCGGCCCTGACCAAGTCAAATCCA
TGCGGGCTGCTCTTGATCTTTTCGGTCGTGAGTTCGGAGACGTAGCCACCTACTCCCAACATCAGCCGGA
CTCCGATTACCTCGGGAACTTGCTCCGTAGTAAGACATTCATCGCGCTTGCTGCCTTCGACCAAGAAGCG
GTTGTTGGCGCTCTCGCGGCTTACGTTCTGCCCAAGTTTGAGCAGCCGCGTAGTGAGATCTATATCTATG
ATCTCGCAGTCTCCGGCGAGCACCGGAGGCAGGGCATTGCCACCGCGCTCATCAATCTCCTCAAGCATGA
GGCCAACGCGCTTGGTGCTTATGTGATCTACGTGCAAGCAGATTACGGTGACGATCCCGCAGTGGCTCTC
TATACAAAGTTGGGCATACGGGAAGAAGTGATGCACTTTGATATCGACCCAAGTACCGCCACCTAACAAT
TCGTTCAAGCCGAGATCGGCTTCCCGGCCGCGGAGTTGTTCGGTAAATTGTCACAACGCCGCGAATATAG
TCTTTACCATGCCCTTGGCCACGCCCCTCTTTAATACGACGGGCAATTTGCACTTCAGAAAATGAAGAGT
TTGCTTTAGCCATAACAAAAGTCCAGTATGCTTTTTCACAGCATAACTGGACTGATTTCAGTTTACAACT
ATTCTGTCTAGTTTAAGACTTTATTGTCATAGTTTAGATCTATTTTGTTCAGTTTAAGACTTTATTGTCC
GCCCACACCCGCTTACGCAGGGCATCCATTTATTACTCAACCGTAACCGATTTTGCCAGGTTACGCGGCT
GGTCTATGCGGTGTGAAATACCGCACAGATGCGTAAGGAGAAAATACCGCATCAGGCGCTCTTCCGCTTC
CTCGCTCACTGACTCGCTGCGCTCGGTCGTTCGGCTGCGGCGAGCGGTATCAGCTCACTCAAAGGCGGTA
ATACGGTTATCCACAGAATCAGGGGATAACGCAGGAAAGAACATGTGAGCAAAAGGCCAGCAAAAGGCCA
GGAACCGTAAAAAGGCCGCGTTGCTGGCGTTTTTCCATAGGCTCCGCCCCCCTGACGAGCATCACAAAAA
TCGACGCTCAAGTCAGAGGTGGCGAAACCCGACAGGACTATAAAGATACCAGGCGTTTCCCCCTGGAAGC
TCCCTCGTGCGCTCTCCTGTTCCGACCCTGCCGCTTACCGGATACCTGTCCGCCTTTCTCCCTTCGGGAA
GCGTGGCGCTTTCTCATAGCTCACGCTGTAGGTATCTCAGTTCGGTGTAGGTCGTTCGCTCCAAGCTGGG
CTGTGTGCACGAACCCCCCGTTCAGCCCGACCGCTGCGCCTTATCCGGTAACTATCGTCTTGAGTCCAAC
CCGGTAAGACACGACTTATCGCCACTGGCAGCAGCCACTGGTAACAGGATTAGCAGAGCGAGGTATGTAG
GCGGTGCTACAGAGTTCTTGAAGTGGTGGCCTAACTACGGCTACACTAGAAGAACAGTATTTGGTATCTG
CGCTCTGCTGAAGCCAGTTACCTTCGGAAAAAGAGTTGGTAGCTCTTGATCCGGCAAACAAACCACCGCT
GGTAGCGGTGGTTTTTTTGTTTGCAAGCAGCAGATTACGCGCAGAAAAAAAGGATCTCAAGAAGATCCTT
TGATCTTTTCTACGGGGTCTGACGCTCAGTGGAACGAAAACTCACGTTAAGGGATTTTGGTCATGAGATT
ATCAAAAAGGATCTTCACCTAGATCCTTTTAAATTAAAAATGAAGTTTTAAATCAATCTAAAGTATATAT
GAGTAAACTTGGTCTGACAGTTACCAATGCTTAATCAGTGAGGCACCTATCTCAGCGATCTGTCTATTTC
GTTCATCCATAGTTGCCTGACTCCCCGTCGTGTAGATAACTACGATACGGGAGGGCTTACCATCTGGCCC
CAGTGCTGCAATGATACCGCGAGACCCACGCTCACCGGCTCCAGATTTATCAGCAATAAACCAGCCAGCC
GGAAGGGCCGAGCGCAGAAGTGGTCCTGCAACTTTATCCGCCTCCATCCAGTCTATTAATTGTTGCCGGG
AAGCTAGAGTAAGTAGTTCGCCAGTTAATAGTTTGCGCAACGTTGTTGCCATTGCTACAGGCATCGTGGT
GTCACGCTCGTCGTTTGGTATGGCTTCATTCAGCTCCGGTTCCCAACGATCAAGGCGAGTTACATGATCC
CCCATGTTGTGCAAAAAAGCGGTTAGCTCCTTCGGTCCTCCGATCGTTGTCAGAAGTAAGTTGGCCGCAG
TGTTATCACTCATGGTTATGGCAGCACTGCATAATTCTCTTACTGTCATGCCATCCGTAAGATGCTTTTC
TGTGACTGGTGAGTACTCAACCAAGTCATTCTGAGAATAGTGTATGCGGCGACCGAGTTGCTCTTGCCCG
GCGTCAATACGGGATAATACCGCGCCACATAGCAGAACTTTAAAAGTGCTCATCATTGGAAAACGTTCTT
CGGGGCGAAAACTCTCAAGGATCTTACCGCTGTTGAGATCCAGTTCGATGTAACCCACTCGTGCACCCAA
CTGATCTTCAGCATCTTTTACTTTCACCAGCGTTTCTGGGTGAGCAAAAACAGGAAGGCAAAATGCCGCA
AAAAAGGGAATAAGGGCGACACGGAAATGTTGAATACTCATACTCTTCCTTTTTCAATATTATTGAAGCA
TTTATCAGGGTTATTGTCTCATGAGCGGATACATATTTGAATGTATTTAGAAAAATAAACAAATAGGGGT
TCCGCGCACATTTCCCCGAAAAGTGCCACCTAAATTGTAAGCGTTAATATTTTGTTAAAATTCGCGTTAA
ATTTTTGTTAAATCAGCTCATTTTTTAACCAATAGGCCGAAATCGGCAAAATCCCTTATAAATCAAAAGA
ATAGACCGAGATAGGGT
[37 nt withheld, positions 4148-4184]
AAGAACGTGGACTCCAACGTCAAAGG
[49 nt withheld, positions 4211-4259]
T
[91 nt withheld, positions 4261-4351]
G
[124 nt withheld, positions 4353-4476]
CCCATTCGCCATTCAGGCTGCAAATAAGCGTTGATATTCAGTCAATTACAAACATTAATAACGAAGAGAT
GACAGAAAAATTTTCATTCTGTGACAGAGAAAAAGTAGCCGAAGATGACGGTTTGTCACATGGAGTTGGC
AGGATGTTTGATTAAAAACATAACAGGAAGAAAAATGCCCCGCTGTGGGCGGACAAAATAGTTGGGAACT
GGGAGGGGTGGAAATGGAGTTTTTAAGGATTATTTAGGGAAGAGTGACAAAATAGATGGGAACTGGGTGT
AGCGTCGTAAGCTAATACGAAAATTAAAAATGACAAAATAGTTTGGAACTAGATTTCACTTATCTGGTTC
GGATCTCCTAGCAAAAAACGAGAGACCGGGGTGTCGAACCCCGCTATGCTAGGTTTTAGAGACCCGCTGG
TCGCCGGACCGTCCCCCGGTGTCTCTATCACTGATAGGGAACTTATAAGTCTCTATCACTGATAGGGATT
TCACGTTTATGGTGATTTCCCAGAACACATAGCGACATGCAAATATTAAAAAACGAGAGACCGGGGTGTC
GAACCCCGCTATGCTAGGTTTTAGAGACCCGCTGGTCGCCGGACCGTCCCCCGGTGTTTCGTCCTTTCCA
CAAGATATATAAAGCCAAGAAATCGAAATACTTTCAAGTTACGGTAAGCATATGATAGTCCATTTTAAAA
CATAATTTTAAAACTGCAAACTACCCAAGAAATTATTACTTTCTACGTCACGTATTTTGTACTAATATCT
TTGTGTTTACAGTCAAATTAATTCTAATTATCTCTCTAACAGCCTTGTATCGTATATGCAAATATGAAGG
AATCATGGGAAATAGGCCCTCTTCCTGCCCGACCTAGGCTCAAGCAGTGATCAGATCCAGACATGATAAG
ATACATTGATGAGTTTGGACAAACCACAACTAGAATGCAGTGAAAAAAATGCTTTATTTGTGAAATTTGT
GATGCTATTGCTTTATTTGTAACCATTATAAGCTGCAATAAACAAGTTAACAACAACAATTGCATTCATT
TTATGTTTCAGGTTCAGGGGGAGGTGTGGGAGGTTTTTTAAAGCAAGTAAAACCTCTACAAATGTGGTAT
GGCTGATTATGATCCTCTAGTACTTCTCGACAAGCTTGGCCGGCCTGGCCTTATCACTTTCCAAGTCGGT
TCATCTCTATGTCTGTATAAATCTGTCTTTTCTTGGTGTGCTTTAATTTAATGCAAAGATGGATACCAAC
TCGGAGAACCAAGAATAGTCCAATGATTAACCCTATGATAAAGAAAAAAGAGGCAATAGAGCTTTTCCAA
CTACTGAACCAACCTTCTACAAGCTCGATTGGATT
[1296 nt withheld, positions 5842-7137]
GCAATTCACCCCAATGAATAAAAAGGCTAAGTACAAAAGGCACTTCATGGTGGCGGTTTTTTAGGAGTTC
GCGCCCGATGGTGGGACGGTATGAATAATCCGGAATATTTATAGGTTTTTTTATTACAAAACTGTTACGA
AAACAGTAAAATACTTATTTATTTGCGAGATGGTTATCATTTTAATTATCTCCATGATCTATTAATATTC
CGGAGTATACGGACCGCGGCCGCAAATACCTGCAGGATCCGTTTTGCGCTGCTTCGCGATGTACGGGCCA
GATATACGCGTTGACATTGATTATTGACTAGTTATTAATAGTAATCAATTACGGGGTCATTAGTTCATAG
CCCATATATGGAGTTCCGCGTTACATAACTTACGGTAAATGGCCCGCCTGGCTGACCGCCCAACGACCCC
CGCCCATTGACGTCAATAATGACGTATGTTCCCATAGTAACGCCAATAGGGACTTTCCATTGACGTCAAT
GGGTGGAGTATTTACGGTAAACTGCCCACTTGGCAGTACATCAAGTGTATCATATGCCAAGTACGCCCCC
TATTGACGTCAATGACGGTAAATGGCCCGCCTGGCATTATGCCCAGTACATGACCTTATGGGACTTTCCT
ACTTGGCAGTACATCTACGTATTAGTCATCGCTATTACCATGGTGATGCGGTTTTGGCAGTACATCAATG
GGCGTGGATAGCGGTTTGACTCACGGGGATTTCCAAGTCTCCACCCCATTGACGTCAATGGGAGTTTGTT
TTGGCACCAAAATCAACGGGACTTTCCAAAATGTCGTAACAACTCCGCCCCATTGACGCAAATGGGCGGT
AGGCGTGTACGGTGGGAGGTCTATATAAGCAGAGCTCTCTGGCTAACTAGAGAACCCACTGCTTACTGGC
TTATCGAAATTAATACGACTCACTATAGGGAGACCCAAGCTGGCTAGCGCCACCATGACAGTGAAATACA
CAGATGCCCAGATCCAGCGCCTGCGGGAGTATGGCAACGGCACCTATGAGCAGAAGGTGTTTGAAGATCT
GGCCTCTAGAGATGCAGCCTTCTCCAAGGAGATGTCCGTGGCTTCCACAGACAACGAGAAAAAGATCAAG
GGCATGATTGCCAACCCCAGCCGCCATGGGCTGACCCAGCTGATGAATGACATCGCCGACGCCCTGGTGG
CCGAGGGCTTCATCGAGGTCAGGACCCCCATCTTCATTTCTAAGGACGCGCTGGCTCGCATGACCATCAC
CGAGGACAAGCCCCTGTTCAAGCAGGTGTTCTGGATCGATGAGAAGAGGGCTCTGAGGCCCATGCTCGCC
CCCAACCTTTACTCCGTGATGCGGGACCTGCGCGACCACACGGACGGCCCTGTGAAAATTTTCGAAATGG
GCTCCTGCTTTAGGAAAGAAAGCCACAGCGGAATGCACCTGGAGGAGTTCACCATGCTGGCTCTGGGGGA
CATGGGGCCAAGAGGAGATGCCACAGAAGTGCTGAAGAACTACATCTCAGTGGTCATGAAGGCTGCTGGA
CTGCCCGACTATGATTTGGTGCAGGAAGAGAGCGATGTCTACAAAGAAACCATTGATGTGGAGATCAATG
GCCAGGAGGTGTGCTCTGCTGCGGTGGGCCCCCACTACCTGGACGCCGCCCACGACGTGCATGAACCCTG
TAGTGGAGCGGGCTTTGGCCTGGAGAGGCTGCTGACCATAAGAGAAAAGTACAGCACTGTGAAGAAAGGC
GGCGCCTCCATCTCCTACTTGAATGGAGCCAAGATCAACAGCGGCTGATGAGAATTCAACGCGTTAAGTC
GACAATCAACCTCTGGATTACAAAATTTGTGAAAGATTGACTGGTATTCTTAACTATGTTGCTCCTTTTA
CGCTATGTGGATACGCTGCTTTAATGCCTTTGTATCATGCTATTGCTTCCCGTATGGCTTTCATTTTCTC
CTCCTTGTATAAATCCTGGTTGCTGTCTCTTTATGAGGAGTTGTGGCCCGTTGTCAGGCAACGTGGCGTG
GTGTGCACTGTGTTTGCTGACGCAACCCCCACTGGTTGGGGCATTGCCACCACCTGTCAGCTCCTTTCCG
GGACTTTCGCTTTCCCCCTCCCTATTGCCACGGCGGAACTCATCGCCGCCTGCCTTGCCCGCTGCTGGAC
AGGGGCTCGGCTGTTGGGCACTGACAATTCCGTGGTGTTGTCGGGGAAATCATCGTCCTTTCCTTGGCTG
CTCGCCTGTGTTGCCACCTGGATTCTGCGCGGGACGTCCTTCTGCTACGTCCCTTCGGCCCTCAATCCAG
CGGACCTTCCTTCCCGCGGCCTGCTGCCGGCTCTGCGGCCTCTTCCGCGTCTTCGCCTTCGCCCTCAGAC
GAGTCGGATCTCCCTTTGGGCCGCCTCCCCGCGTCGACTTTAACTCGAGTCTAGAGGGCCCGTTTAAACC
CGCTGATCAGCCTCGACTGTGCCTTCTAGTTGCCAGCCATCTGTTGTTTGCCCCTCCCCCGTGCCTTCCT
TGACCCTGGAAGGTGCCACTCCCACTGTCCTTTCCTAATAAAATGAGGAAATTGCATCGCATTGTCTGAG
TAGGTGTCATTCTATTCTGGGGGGTGGGGTGGGGCAGGACAGCAAGGGGGAGGATTGGGAAGACAATAGC
AGGCATGCTGGGGATGCGGTGGGCTCTATGGCTTCTGAGGCGGAAAGAACC
